Addgene plasmid #112832: FFTTH-Amotl2
Purpose: transient/stable overexpression
Depositing lab: Tomasz Prószyński. Depositing organization: Nencki Institute.
Backbone
  Vector backbone: pShuttle-CMV
  Backbone size w/o insert (bp): 7500
  Vector type: Mammalian Expression
Growth in bacteria
  Bacterial resistance: Kanamycin, 50 μg/mL
  Growth temperature: 37°C
  Growth strain: DH5alpha
  Copy number: High Copy
Gene/Insert
  Gene/Insert name: Amotl2
  Species: M. musculus (mouse)
  Entrez Gene: Amotl2 (a.k.a. Lccp, MASCOT, mKIAA0989)
  Cloning method: Restriction Enzyme; 5′ cloning site Unknown (unknown if destroyed); 3′ cloning site Unknown (unknown if destroyed)
Terms and licenses: Academic/Nonprofit Terms; Industry Terms: Not Available to Industry
Depositor comments: An E371G difference is present in Amotl2 compared to the reference NM_019764.2 that is not of concern for function.
How to cite: FFTTH-Amotl2 was a gift from Tomasz Prószyński (Addgene plasmid # 112832 ; http://n2t.net/addgene:112832 ; RRID:Addgene_112832)
