[The description below was written by a language model from this plasmid's Addgene catalogue record and pLannotate feature annotations shown in this document.]
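Description:
FFTTH-Amotl2 is a mammalian expression plasmid built on pShuttle-CMV, the adenoviral shuttle backbone, and carries the mouse Amotl2 (angiomotin-like 2) coding sequence for transient or stable overexpression. The sequenced plasmid is about 9.9 kb. It is maintained in E. coli at high copy through a ColE1/pUC-type origin and selected with kanamycin via the Tn5-derived NeoR/KanR aminoglycoside phosphotransferase gene. An f1 origin, a pBR322 bom fragment and remnants of β-lactamase and Tn5 transposase sequences are also annotated in the backbone.

The expression cassette is driven by the human CMV immediate-early enhancer and promoter and terminated by an SV40 polyadenylation signal. Two separate FLAG epitope matches lie just downstream of the promoter. They are followed by roughly 100 bp of unannotated sequence before the Amotl2 open reading frame, so the protein appears to be made with an N-terminal tag. The name "FFTTH" hints at a composite tag, but the record does not define its components beyond the FLAG elements. The depositor notes an E371G difference from the mouse reference transcript that is considered not to affect function.

As expected for pShuttle-CMV, the cassette is surrounded by adenovirus serotype 5 elements: left and right inverted terminal repeats, the Ψ packaging signal, and homology arms spanning the pIX/IVa2 region and part of E4. In principle these arms allow recombination with an adenoviral backbone plasmid to produce recombinant adenovirus. The stated purpose, however, is simply overexpression in mammalian cells, which direct transfection achieves. No mammalian promoter for the NeoR/KanR gene is annotated, so the record does not show how stable lines would be selected.
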