Features (pLannotate 1.2.2; 20 found; start..end, strand, type, name):
     90..393     +  enhancer       CMV enhancer: human cytomegalovirus immediate early enhancer
    394..597     +  promoter       CMV promoter: human cytomegalovirus (CMV) immediate early promoter
    646..669     +  CDS            3xFLAG (fragment): three tandem FLAG® epitope tags
    679..702     +  CDS            3xFLAG (fragment): three tandem FLAG® epitope tags
    805..3120    +  CDS            Amotl2: AMOL2_MOUSE - Experimental evidence at protein level: Swiss-Prot protein existence level 1. Regulates the translocation of phosphorylated SRC to peripheral cell-matrix adhesion sites. Required for proper architecture of actin filaments. Inhibits the Wnt/beta-catenin signaling pathway, probably by recruiting CTNNB1 to recycling endosomes and hence preventing its translocation to the nucleus. Participates in angiogenesis. May play a role in the polarity, proliferation and migration of endothelial cells. Selectively promotes FGF-induced MAPK activation through SRC (By similarity). From Mus muscul
   3152..3236    +  CDS            large T antigen (fragment): large T antigen from SV40 (simian virus 40)
   3259..3380    +  polyA_signal   SV40 poly(A) signal: SV40 polyadenylation signal
   3474..3893    +  CDS            IX: CAP9_ADE05 - Experimental evidence at protein level: Swiss-Prot protein existence level 1. Structural component of the virion that acts as a cement protein on the capsid exterior and forms triskelion structures consisting of three molecules that stabilize three hexon trimers at the center of each icosahedral facet and fixes the peripentonal hexons. Dispensable for assembly. During virus entry, recruits the anterograde motor kinesin-1 to the capsid docked at the nuclear pore complex thereby subjecting the docked capsid to a pulling force. The resulting tension leads to capsid disruption, disper
   3959..5293    -  CDS            IVa2: PKG1_ADE05 - Experimental evidence at protein level: Swiss-Prot protein existence level 1. Component of the packaging machinery which encapsidates the viral DNA into preformed capsids and transcriptional activator of the viral major late promoter (MLP). Binds, along with packaging proteins 2 and 3, to the specific packaging sequence on the left end of viral genomic DNA and displays ATPase activity thereby providing the power stroke of the packaging machinery. The activity of packaging protein IVa2 is stimulated by protein 33K which acts as a terminase. May be the protein that pumps DNA into th
   5666..5827    -  CDS            E4RF2_ADE02 (fragment): Protein predicted: Swiss-Prot protein existence level 4. From Human adenovirus C serotype 2 (HAdV-2) (Human adenovirus 2).
   5878..6261    -  CDS            E4RF1_ADE02: Experimental evidence at protein level: Swiss-Prot protein existence level 1. May modulate tight-junctions functions of infected cells through interactions with PDZ proteins. E4 ORF1 has ben show for Adenovirus 9 to interact with protein involved in tight junction regulation. May play a role in mTOR activation by activating PI3- kinase, thus overriding cellular checkpoint for translation. From Human adenovirus C serotype 2 (HAdV-2) (Human adenovirus 2).
   6571..6673    -  repeat_region  ITR: inverted terminal repeat of human adenovirus serotype 5 inverted
   6693..6747    +  misc_feature   bom (fragment): basis of mobility region from pBR322
   6933..7521    -  rep_origin     ori: high-copy-number ColE1/pMB1/pBR322/pUC origin of replication
   7693..8007    -  CDS            bla(M) (fragment): β-lactamase lacking the signal sequence; bla(M); allows cytosolic expression of β-lactamase
   8052..8321    +  CDS            tnpA (fragment): TN5P_ECOLX - Also known as tnp. Experimental evidence at protein level: Swiss-Prot protein existence level 1. Mediates transposition of transposon Tn5 by a 'cut and paste' mechanism. First, the monomeric transposase binds the 19 bp inverted DNA repeats flanking the transposon. Then, dimerization of the DNA- bound transposase creates a synaptic DNA complex. After nicking of the first DNA strand, excision of the transposon proceeds through a series of intermediates. The transposase then mediates the insertion of the transposon at a new site by strand transfer. The activity of the wild- type tran
   8353..9147    +  CDS            NeoR/KanR: aminoglycoside phosphotransferase from Tn5; aph(3')-II (or nptII); confers resistance to neomycin, kanamycin, and G418 (Geneticin®)
   9217..9575    -  rep_origin     f1 ori (sequence partly withheld): f1 bacteriophage origin of replication; arrow indicates direction of (+) strand synthesis
   9613..9715    +  repeat_region  ITR: inverted terminal repeat of human adenovirus serotype 5 inverted
   9803..32      +  misc_signal    Ad5 Ψ (across the origin): packaging signal for adenovirus serotype 5
>Addgene plasmid #112832 | FFTTH-Amotl2 | addgene full sequence | sequence record 217935 | Addgene NGS Result
TGAATAATTTTGTGTTACTCATAGCGCGTAATACTGTAATAGTAATCAATTACGGGGTCATTAGTTCATA
GCCCATATATGGAGTTCCGCGTTACATAACTTACGGTAAATGGCCCGCCTGGCTGACCGCCCAACGACCC
CCGCCCATTGACGTCAATAATGACGTATGTTCCCATAGTAACGCCAATAGGGACTTTCCATTGACGTCAA
TGGGTGGAGTATTTACGGTAAACTGCCCACTTGGCAGTACATCAAGTGTATCATATGCCAAGTACGCCCC
CTATTGACGTCAATGACGGTAAATGGCCCGCCTGGCATTATGCCCAGTACATGACCTTATGGGACTTTCC
TACTTGGCAGTACATCTACGTATTAGTCATCGCTATTACCATGGTGATGCGGTTTTGGCAGTACATCAAT
GGGCGTGGATAGCGGTTTGACTCACGGGGATTTCCAAGTCTCCACCCCATTGACGTCAATGGGAGTTTGT
TTTGGCACCAAAATCAACGGGACTTTCCAAAATGTCGTAACAACTCCGCCCCATTGACGCAAATGGGCGG
TAGGCGTGTACGGTGGGAGGTCTATATAAGCAGAGCTGGTTTAGTGAACCGTCAGATCCGCTAGAGATCT
GGTACCGTCGACATGGATTACAAGGATGACGACGATAAGTCAGGTGGAGATTACAAGGATGACGACGATA
AGAGCGGCCGCGAAAATCTGTACTTTCAAGGCGCATCAGGAGAAAATCTGTACTTTCAAGGCGGATCTGG
ATACCCCTACGACGTCCCCGACTACGCCAAGCTTATGAGGACACTGGAAGACTCCTCAGGGACAGTCCTG
CACCGTCTCATCCAAGAGCAGCTGCGCTACGGCAACCTGACAGAGACTCGCACTCTGCTGGCTATCCAGC
AGCAGGCCCTGCGGGGTGGGGCTGGAGCTGGGGGCACGGGGAGCCCCCAGGCTTCCTTGGAGATCGGAGC
ACCCGAGGACAGTCAGGTGCTGCAGCAAGCCACCAGGCAGGGGCCCCAGGGCCAGGAGCATCAGGGTGGA
GAGACCCACCTGGCAGAGAACAGGCTGTACCGGCTGTGCCCACAGCCCAGCAAAGGAGAAGAGTTGCCCA
CCTATGAGGAGGCCAAAGCCCATTCGCAGTACTACGCAGCGCAGCAGGCAGGGTCCCGGCCGCATGTTGG
GGACCGGGATCCTAGAGGAGGGGTGTCCGGAGGCGGCCGGCGACAGGATGAAGCTCTTCGAGAGCTGAGG
CATGGCCATGTGCGCTCCTTGAGTGAACGGCTTCTGCAACTGTCCCTGGAAAGAAACGGTGCTCGGGTCC
CCAGCCACATGAGCTCTTCCCACAGCTTCCCTCAGCTGGCCCGCAGCCAGCAGGGCCCCCAACCCCGAGG
GCCCCCAGCTGAGGGCCCAGAGCCCCGCGGGCCACCACCTCAGTACCCACACGCTGTAATGGCTCAGGAG
ACTGCGGCTGTCACTGACCCAAGATACCGACCCCGAAGCAGCCCACACTTCCAGCATGCCGAAGTCAGGA
TCCTGCAGGCCCAGGTACCACCGGTGTTCCTCCAGCAGCAGCAGTACCAGTACCTGCCGCAGCCCCAGGA
GCACTCTCCACCCCTCCACCCGGCAGCTCTGGGCCATGGACCCCCAAGCTCCTTTGGTCCACCTGCAGTG
GAGGGACCACCCAGTGCCCAGGCCACCTTGGGCAGTGCCCACCTGGCCCAGATGGAGACTGTACTGAGGG
AGAATGCCAGGCTGCAGAGGGACAATGAGCGATTGCAGAGAGAGCTGGAGAGCACTTCAGAGAAGGCTGG
CCGCATAGAAAAGCTGGAAAATGAAATCCAGCGGCTCTCTGAGGCCCACGAGAGCCTGATGAGGACCTCT
TCCAAGCGTGAGGCCCTGGAGAAGACCATGAGGAACAAGATGGACGGTGAGATGAGACGGTTGCAGGACT
TCAACCGAGACCTTAGAGAGAGATTGGAATCGGCAAACCGCCACCTGGCAAGCAAGACCCAGGAAGCCCA
GGCGGGCAGTCAGGACATGGTGGCGAAACTGCTTGCCCAGAGCTATGAGCAGCAACAGGAACAGGAGAAG
CTGGAGCGGGAGATGGCACTGCTGCGTGGTGCCATCGAGGACCAGCGGCGACATGCTGAACTGCTGGAGC
AGGCTCTGGGCAATGCACAAAGCCGTGCCGCCCGGGCTGAAGAGGAGCTACGCAAAAAGCAGGCCTATGT
GGAGAAGGTGGAGCGGCTGCAGCAGGCACTGGGGCAGTTGCAGGCTGCCTGTGAAAAGCGAGAGCAGTTG
GAGCTGCGTCTGCGCACGCGCCTGGAGCAGGAACTCAAAGCCTTGCGTGCACAGCAGAGGCAGACAGGCA
CCCTCGCAGGTGGTGGCGGCAGCCATGGTGGGTCCGCCGAGCTCAGTGCCCTGCGGCTGTCTGAACAGCT
GCGGGAGAAGGAGGAACAGATCCTGGCTCTAGAGGCGGACATGACCAAGTGGGAACAGAAGTATTTGGAA
GAACGGGCTATGAGGCAGTTCGCCATGGACGCGGCTGCCACTGCGGCTGCCCAGCGCGATACCACTCTCA
TCCGGCACTCCCCCCAGCCCTCGCCCAGCAGCAGTTTCAACGAGGGCCTGCTGCCAGGCAACCACAGGCA
CCAGGAGATGGAGAGCAGATTGAAGGTGCTCCATGCTCAGATCCTAGAGAAGGATGCGGTGATCAAGGTC
CTTCAGCAGCGCTCCAGGAAAGACCCTGGCAAGGCCACCCAGGGCACCCTACGGCCTGCCAAGTCGGTGC
CGTCCATCTTCGCGGCTGCAGTGGGAACTCAGGGCTGGCAAGGGCTCGTATCCAGTGAGCGGCAAACTGA
TGCACGGCCAGCGGGAGACCGGGTCCCAGCAGAGGAGCCTCCGGCCACAGCTCCTCTCCCTGCCCACACC
AAACATGGCAGCAGAGACGGGAGCACCCAGACGGATGGCCCTGCAGACAACACCTCTGCCTGCTTGGCCT
CAGAACCCGATGGCCTCCTGGGGTGCAACAGTAGCCAGAGGACACCCTCTCTGGACTCTATAGCTGCAAC
CAGAGTCCAGGATCTGTCAGACATGGTAGAAATACTGATCTGAGATATCCGATCCACCGGATCTAGATAA
CTGATCATAATCAGCCATACCACATTTGTAGAGGTTTTACTTGCTTTAAAAAACCTCCCACACCTCCCCC
TGAACCTGAAACATAAAATGAATGCAATTGTTGTTGTTAACTTGTTTATTGCAGCTTATAATGGTTACAA
ATAAAGCAATAGCATCACAAATTTCACAAATAAAGCATTTTTTTCACTGCATTCTAGTTGTGGTTTGTCC
AAACTCATCAATGTATCTTAACGCGGATCTGGGCGTGGTTAAGGGTGGGAAAGAATATATAAGGTGGGGG
TCTTATGTAGTTTTGTATCTGTTTTGCAGCAGCCGCCGCCGCCATGAGCACCAACTCGTTTGATGGAAGC
ATTGTGAGCTCATATTTGACAACGCGCATGCCCCCATGGGCCGGGGTGCGTCAGAATGTGATGGGCTCCA
GCATTGATGGTCGCCCCGTCCTGCCCGCAAACTCTACTACCTTGACCTACGAGACCGTGTCTGGAACGCC
GTTGGAGACTGCAGCCTCCGCCGCCGCTTCAGCCGCTGCAGCCACCGCCCGCGGGATTGTGACTGACTTT
GCTTTCCTGAGCCCGCTTGCAAGCAGTGCAGCTTCCCGTTCATCCGCCCGCGATGACAAGTTGACGGCTC
TTTTGGCACAATTGGATTCTTTGACCCGGGAACTTAATGTCGTTTCTCAGCAGCTGTTGGATCTGCGCCA
GCAGGTTTCTGCCCTGAAGGCTTCCTCCCCTCCCAATGCGGTTTAAAACATAAATAAAAAACCAGACTCT
GTTTGGATTTGGATCAAGCAAGTGTCTTGCTGTCTTTATTTAGGGGTTTTGCGCGCGCGGTAGGCCCGGG
ACCAGCGGTCTCGGTCGTTGAGGGTCCTGTGTATTTTTTCCAGGACGTGGTAAAGGTGACTCTGGATGTT
CAGATACATGGGCATAAGCCCGTCTCTGGGGTGGAGGTAGCACCACTGCAGAGCTTCATGCTGCGGGGTG
GTGTTGTAGATGATCCAGTCGTAGCAGGAGCGCTGGGCGTGGTGCCTAAAAATGTCTTTCAGTAGCAAGC
TGATTGCCAGGGGCAGGCCCTTGGTGTAAGTGTTTACAAAGCGGTTAAGCTGGGATGGGTGCATACGTGG
GGATATGAGATGCATCTTGGACTGTATTTTTAGGTTGGCTATGTTCCCAGCCATATCCCTCCGGGGATTC
ATGTTGTGCAGAACCACCAGCACAGTGTATCCGGTGCACTTGGGAAATTTGTCATGTAGCTTAGAAGGAA
ATGCGTGGAAGAACTTGGAGACGCCCTTGTGACCTCCAAGATTTTCCATGCATTCGTCCATAATGATGGC
AATGGGCCCACGGGCGGCGGCCTGGGCGAAGATATTTCTGGGATCACTAACGTCATAGTTGTGTTCCAGG
ATGAGATCGTCATAGGCCATTTTTACAAAGCGCGGGCGGAGGGTGCCAGACTGCGGTATAATGGTTCCAT
CCGGCCCAGGGGCGTAGTTACCCTCACAGATTTGCATTTCCCACGCTTTGAGTTCAGATGGGGGGATCAT
GTCTACCTGCGGGGCGATGAAGAAAACGGTTTCCGGGGTAGGGGAGATCAGCTGGGAAGAAAGCAGGTTC
CTGAGCAGCTGCGACTTACCGCAGCCGGTGGGCCCGTAAATCACACCTATTACCGGCTGCAACTGGTAGT
TAAGAGAGCTGCAGCTGCCGTCATCCCTGAGCAGGGGGGCCACTTCGTTAAGCATGTCCCTGACTCGCAT
GTTTTCCCTGACCAAATCCGCCAGAAGGCGCTCGCCGCCCAGCGATAGCAGTTCTTGCAAGGAAGCAAAG
TTTTTCAACGGTTTGAGACCGTCCGCCGTAGGCATGCTTTTGAGCGTTTGACCAAGCAGTTCCAGGCGGT
CCCACAGCTCGGTCACCTGCTCTACGGCATCTCGATCCAGCATATCTCCTCGTTTCGCGGGTTGGGGCGG
CTTTCGCTGTACGGCAGTAGTCGGTGCTCGTCCAGACGGGCCAGGGTCATGTCTTTCCACGGGCGCAGGG
TCCTCGTCAGCGTAGTCTGGGTCACGGTGAAGGGGTGCGCTCCGGGCTGCGCGCTGGCCAGGGTGCGCTT
GAGGCTGGTCCTGCTGGTGCTGAAGCGCTGCCGGTCTTCGCCCTGCGCGTCGGCCAGGTAGCATTTGACC
ATGGTGTCATAGTCCAGCCCCTCCGCGGCGTGGCCCTTGGCGCGCAGCTTGCCCTTGGAGGAGGCGCCGC
ACGAGGGGCAGTGCAGACTTTTGAGGGCGTAGAGCTTGGGCGCGAGAAATACCGATTCCGGGGAGTAGGC
ATCCGCGCCGCAGGCCCCGCAGACGGTCTCGCATTCCACGAGCCAGGTGAGCTCTGGCCGTTCGGGGTCA
AAAACCAGGTTTCCCCCATGCTTTTTGATGCGTTTCTTACCTCTGGTTTCCATGAGCCGGTGTCCACGCT
CGGTGACGAAAAGGCTGTCCGTGTCCCCGTATACAGACTTGAGAGGGAGTTTAAACGAATTCAATAGCTT
GTTGCATGGGCGGCGATATAAAATGCAAGGTGCTGCTCAAAAAATCAGGCAAAGCCTCGCGCAAAAAAGA
AAGCACATCGTAGTCATGCTCATGCAGATAAAGGCAGGTAAGCTCCGGAACCACCACAGAAAAAGACACC
ATTTTTCTCTCAAACATGTCTGCGGGTTTCTGCATAAACACAAAATAAAATAACAAAAAAACATTTAAAC
ATTAGAAGCCTGTCTTACAACAGGAAAAACAACCCTTATAAGCATAAGACGGACTACGGCCATGCCGGCG
TGACCGTAAAAAAACTGGTCACCGTGATTAAAAAGCACCACCGACAGCTCCTCGGTCATGTCCGGAGTCA
TAATGTAAGACTCGGTAAACACATCAGGTTGATTCACATCGGTCAGTGCTAAAAAGCGACCGAAATAGCC
CGGGGGAATACATACCCGCAGGCGTAGAGACAACATTACAGCCCCCATAGGAGGTATAACAAAATTAATA
GGAGAGAAAAACACATAAACACCTGAAAAACCCTCCTGCCTAGGCAAAATAGCACCCTCCCGCTCCAGAA
CAACATACAGCGCTTCCACAGCGGCAGCCATAACAGTCAGCCTTACCAGTAAAAAAGAAAACCTATTAAA
AAAACACCACTCGACACGGCACCAGCTCAATCAGTCACAGTGTAAAAAAGGGCCAAGTGCAGAGCGAGTA
TATATAGGACTAAAAAATGACGTAACGGTTAAAGTCCACAAAAAACACCCAGAAAACCGCACGCGAACCT
ACGCCCAGAAACGAAAGCCAAAAAACCCACAACTTCCTCAAATCGTCACTTCCGTTTTCCCACGTTACGT
CACTTCCCATTTTAAGAAAACTACAATTCCCAACACATACAAGTTACTCCGCCCTAAAACCTACGTCACC
CGCCCCGTTCCCACGCCCCGCGCCACGTCACAAACTCCACCCCCTCATTATCATATTGGCTTCAATCCAA
AATAAGGTATATTATTGATGATGTTAATTAACATGCATGGATCCATATGCGGTGTGAAATACCGCACAGA
TGCGTAAGGAGAAAATACCGCATCAGGCGCTCTTCCGCTTCCTCGCTCACTGACTCGCTGCGCTCGGTCG
TTCGGCTGCGGCGAGCGGTATCAGCTCACTCAAAGGCGGTAATACGGTTATCCACAGAATCAGGGGATAA
CGCAGGAAAGAACATGTGAGCAAAAGGCCAGCAAAAGGCCAGGAACCGTAAAAAGGCCGCGTTGCTGGCG
TTTTTCCATAGGCTCCGCCCCCCTGACGAGCATCACAAAAATCGACGCTCAAGTCAGAGGTGGCGAAACC
CGACAGGACTATAAAGATACCAGGCGTTTCCCCCTGGAAGCTCCCTCGTGCGCTCTCCTGTTCCGACCCT
GCCGCTTACCGGATACCTGTCCGCCTTTCTCCCTTCGGGAAGCGTGGCGCTTTCTCATAGCTCACGCTGT
AGGTATCTCAGTTCGGTGTAGGTCGTTCGCTCCAAGCTGGGCTGTGTGCACGAACCCCCCGTTCAGCCCG
ACCGCTGCGCCTTATCCGGTAACTATCGTCTTGAGTCCAACCCGGTAAGACACGACTTATCGCCACTGGC
AGCAGCCACTGGTAACAGGATTAGCAGAGCGAGGTATGTAGGCGGTGCTACAGAGTTCTTGAAGTGGTGG
CCTAACTACGGCTACACTAGAAGGACAGTATTTGGTATCTGCGCTCTGCTGAAGCCAGTTACCTTCGGAA
AAAGAGTTGGTAGCTCTTGATCCGGCAAACAAACCACCGCTGGTAGCGGTGGTTTTTTTGTTTGCAAGCA
GCAGATTACGCGCAGAAAAAAAGGATCTCAAGAAGATCCTTTGATCTTTTCTACGGGGTCTGACGCTCAG
TGGAACGAAAACTCACGTTAAGGGATTTTGGTCATGAGATTATCAAAAAGGATCTTCACCTAGATCCTTT
TAAATTAAAAATGAAGTTTTAAATCAATCTAAAGTATATATGAGTAAACTTGGTCTGACAGTTACCAATG
CTTAATCAGTGAGGCACCTATCTCAGCGATCTGTCTATTTCGTTCATCCATAGTTGCCTGACTCCCCGTC
GTGTAGATAACTACGATACGGGAGGGCTTACCATCTGGCCCCAGTGCTGCAATGATACCGCGAGACCCAC
GCTCACCGGCTCCAGATTTATCAGCAATAAACCAGCCAGCCGGAAGGGCCGAGCGCAGAAGTGGTCCTGC
AACTTTATCCGCCTCCATCCAGTCTATTAATTGTTGCCGGGAAGCTAGAGTAAGTAGTTCGCCAGTTAAT
AGTTTGCGCAACGTTGTTGCCATTGCTGCAGCCATGAGATTATCAAAAAGGATCTTCACCTAGATCCTTT
TCACGTAGAAAGCCAGTCCGCAGAAACGGTGCTGACCCCGGATGAATGTCAGCTACTGGGCTATCTGGAC
AAGGGAAAACGCAAGCGCAAAGAGAAAGCAGGTAGCTTGCAGTGGGCTTACATGGCGATAGCTAGACTGG
GCGGTTTTATGGACAGCAAGCGAACCGGAATTGCCAGCTGGGGCGCCCTCTGGTAAGGTTGGGAAGCCCT
GCAAAGTAAACTGGATGGCTTTCTTGCCGCCAAGGATCTGATGGCGCAGGGGATCAAGCTCTGATCAAGA
GACAGGATGAGGATCGTTTCGCATGATTGAACAAGATGGATTGCACGCAGGTTCTCCGGCCGCTTGGGTG
GAGAGGCTATTCGGCTATGACTGGGCACAACAGACAATCGGCTGCTCTGATGCCGCCGTGTTCCGGCTGT
CAGCGCAGGGGCGCCCGGTTCTTTTTGTCAAGACCGACCTGTCCGGTGCCCTGAATGAACTGCAAGACGA
GGCAGCGCGGCTATCGTGGCTGGCCACGACGGGCGTTCCTTGCGCAGCTGTGCTCGACGTTGTCACTGAA
GCGGGAAGGGACTGGCTGCTATTGGGCGAAGTGCCGGGGCAGGATCTCCTGTCATCTCACCTTGCTCCTG
CCGAGAAAGTATCCATCATGGCTGATGCAATGCGGCGGCTGCATACGCTTGATCCGGCTACCTGCCCATT
CGACCACCAAGCGAAACATCGCATCGAGCGAGCACGTACTCGGATGGAAGCCGGTCTTGTCGATCAGGAT
GATCTGGACGAAGAGCATCAGGGGCTCGCGCCAGCCGAACTGTTCGCCAGGCTCAAGGCGAGCATGCCCG
ACGGCGAGGATCTCGTCGTGACCCATGGCGATGCCTGCTTGCCGAATATCATGGTGGAAAATGGCCGCTT
TTCTGGATTCATCGACTGTGGCCGGCTGGGTGTGGCGGACCGCTATCAGGACATAGCGTTGGCTACCCGT
GATATTGCTGAAGAGCTTGGCGGCGAATGGGCTGACCGCTTCCTCGTGCTTTACGGTATCGCCGCTCCCG
ATTCGCAGCGCATCGCCTTCTATCGCCTTCTTGACGAGTTCTTCTGAATTTTGTTAAAATTTTTGTTAAA
TCAGCTCATTTTTTAACCAATAGGCCGAAATCGGCAAAATCCCTTATAAATCAAAAGAATAGACCGAGAT
AGGGT
[37 nt withheld, positions 9246-9282]
AAAGAACGTGGACTCCAACGTCAAAGG
[49 nt withheld, positions 9310-9358]
T
[91 nt withheld, positions 9360-9450]
G
[124 nt withheld, positions 9452-9575]
CCATTCGCCATTCAGGATCGAATTAATTCTTAATTAACATCATCAATAATATACCTTATTTTGGATTGAA
GCCAATATGATAATGAGGGGGTGGAGTTTGTGACGTGGCGCGGGGCGTGGGAACGGGGCGGGTGACGTAG
TAGTGTGGCGGAAGTGTGATGTTGCAAGTGTGGCGGAACACATGTAAGCGACGGATGTGGCAAAAGTGAC
GTTTTTGGTGTGCGCCGGTGTACACAGGAAGTGACAATTTTCGCGCGGTTTTAGGCGGATGTTGTAGTAA
ATTTGGGCGTAACCGAGTAAGATTTGGCCATTTTCGCGGGAAAACTGAATAAGAGGAAGTGAAATC
